Addgene plasmid #64632: Caspase-8 (C360A)-pcw107-V5
Purpose: when used to produce lentivirus, express physiological levels of insert
Depositing lab: David Sabatini & Kris Wood. Depositing organization: Whitehead Institute for Biomedical Research. Publication: Systematic identification of signaling pathways with potential to confer anticancer drug resistance. Martz CA, Ottina KA, Singleton KR, Jasper JS, Wardell SE, Peraza-Penton A, Anderson GR, Winter PS, Wang T, Alley HM, Kwong LN, Cooper ZA, Tetzlaff M, Chen PL, Rathmell JC, Flaherty KT, Wargo JA, McDonnell DP, Sabatini DM, Wood KC. Sci Signal. 2014 Dec 23;7(357):ra121. doi: 10.1126/scisignal.aaa1877. PubMed 25538079.
Backbone
  Vector backbone: pcw107 (V5)
  Backbone manufacturer: John Doench/Kathleen Ottina
  Backbone size w/o insert (bp): 9240
  Vector type: Lentiviral
  Selectable markers: Puromycin
Growth in bacteria
  Bacterial resistance: Ampicillin, 100 μg/mL
  Growth temperature: 37°C
  Growth strain: Stbl3
  Copy number: Unknown
Gene/Insert
  Gene/Insert name: CASP8 (transcript variant B) (alt name: NM_033355.3)
  Species: H. sapiens (human)
  Insert size (bp): 1284
  Mutation: C360A
  Entrez Gene: CASP8 (a.k.a. ALPS2B, CAP4, Casp-8, FLICE, MACH, MCH5)
  Promoter: PGK
  Tag / fusion protein: V5 (C terminal on backbone)
  Cloning method: Gateway Cloning
  Sequencing primers: 5′ hPGK-F; 3′ WPRE-R
Resource information
  A portion of this plasmid was derived from a plasmid made by: Guy Salvesen (Addgene plasmid # 11818)
Terms and licenses: Academic/Nonprofit Terms; Industry Terms: Not Available to Industry
Depositor comments: GATC (N-term barcode, 17 nt upstream of CDS start). Working name: CTK-M1-V5
How to cite: Caspase-8 (C360A)-pcw107-V5 was a gift from David Sabatini & Kris Wood (Addgene plasmid # 64632 ; http://n2t.net/addgene:64632 ; RRID:Addgene_64632)
