[The description below was written by a language model from this plasmid's Addgene catalogue record.]
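Description:
Caspase-8 (C360A)-pcw107-V5 is a lentiviral expression plasmid built on the pcw107 (V5) backbone, which is about 9.2 kb without insert. It is propagated in bacteria under ampicillin selection, using a recombination-deficient strain of the kind usually chosen to keep lentiviral repeat sequences stable. It also carries a puromycin marker for selecting transduced mammalian cells. The record gives only catalogue fields and no feature table, so the origin of replication, the LTR and packaging elements and the promoter driving the puromycin marker are not described. The use of a WPRE-directed sequencing primer does imply that a woodchuck hepatitis virus post-transcriptional regulatory element lies downstream of the insert, where it would normally enhance transcript expression.

The payload is human CASP8, transcript variant B, an insert of roughly 1.3 kb introduced by Gateway recombination and derived in part from an earlier caspase-8 plasmid. It carries a C360A substitution. This cysteine is generally understood to be the catalytic residue of caspase-8, so the mutant is commonly treated as protease-dead, although the record itself does not state the functional consequence. Expression is driven by the PGK promoter, a moderate constitutive promoter, which fits the stated purpose of producing physiological levels of the insert after lentiviral delivery. The backbone adds a C-terminal V5 epitope tag for detection. A short four-nucleotide barcode sits just upstream of the coding sequence start, allowing the construct to be identified among related ones.

The plasmid comes from a study that systematically tested signalling pathways for their ability to confer resistance to anticancer drugs.
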