>Addgene plasmid #64632 | Caspase-8 (C360A)-pcw107-V5 | depositor partial sequence | sequence record 108701 | Depositor Insert Sequence
ATGTTGGAGGAAAGCAATCTGTCCTTCCTGAAGGAGCTGCTCTTCCGAATTAATAGACTGGATTTGCTGA
TTACCTACCTAAACACTAGAAAGGAGGAGATGGAAAGGGAACTTCAGACACCAGGCAGGGCTCAAATTTC
TGCCTACAGGGTCATGCTCTATCAGATTTCAGAAGAAGTGAGCAGATCAGAATTGAGGTCTTTTAAGTTT
CTTTTGCAAGAGGAAATCTCCAAATGCAAACTGGATGATGACATGAACCTGCTGGATATTTTCATAGAGA
TGGAGAAGAGGGTCATCCTGGGAGAAGGAAAGTTGGACATCCTGAAAAGAGTCTGTGCCCAAATCAACAA
GAGCCTGCTGAAGATAATCAACGACTATGAAGAATTCAGCAAAGAGAGAAGCAGCAGCCTTGAAGGAAGT
CCTGATGAATTTTCAAATGGGGAGGAGTTGTGTGGGGTAATGACAATCTCGGACTCTCCAAGAGAACAGG
ATAGTGAATCACAGACTTTGGACAAAGTTTACCAAATGAAAAGCAAACCTCGGGGATACTGTCTGATCAT
CAACAATCACAATTTTGCAAAAGCACGGGAGAAAGTGCCCAAACTTCACAGCATTAGGGACAGGAATGGA
ACACACTTGGATGCAGGGGCTTTGACCACGACCTTTGAAGAGCTTCATTTTGAGATCAAGCCCCACGATG
ACTGCACAGTAGAGCAAATCTATGAGATTTTGAAAATCTACCAACTCATGGACCACAGTAACATGGACTG
CTTCATCTGCTGTATCCTCTCCCATGGAGACAAGGGCATCATCTATGGCACTGATGGACAGGAGGCCCCC
ATCTATGAGCTGACATCTCAGTTCACTGGTTTGAAGTGCCCTTCCCTTGCTGGAAAACCCAAAGTGTTTT
TTATTCAGGCTGCTCAGGGGGATAACTACCAGAAAGGTATACCTGTTGAGACTGATTCAGAGGAGCAACC
CTATTTAGAAATGGATTTATCATCACCTCAAACGAGATATATCCCGGATGAGGCTGACTTTCTGCTGGGG
ATGGCCACTGTGAATAACTGTGTTTCCTACCGAAACCCTGCAGAGGGAACCTGGTACATCCAGTCACTTT
GCCAGAGCCTGAGAGAGCGATGTCCTCGAGGCGATGATATTCTCACCATCCTGACTGAAGTGAACTATGA
AGTAAGCAACAAGGATGACAAGAAAAACATGGGGAAACAGATGCCTCAGCCTACTTTCACACTAAGAAAA
AAACTTGTCTTCCCTTCTGATTGA
