>Addgene plasmid #64632 | Caspase-8 (C360A)-pcw107-V5 | addgene partial sequence | sequence record 110853 | hPGK-F 5'-GTGTTCCGCATTCTGCAAG-3'
TCACCGACCTCTCTCCCCAGGGGCTAGCATCGATGGATCAACCAGTTTGTACAAAAAAGTTGGCGATCGC
GGCGGCGGCACCATGTTGGAGGAAAGCAATCTGTCCTTCCTGAAGGAGCTGCTCTTCCGAATTAATAGAC
TGGATTTGCTGATTACCTACCTAAACACTAGAAAGGAGGAGATGGAAAGGGAACTTCAGACACCAGGCAG
GGCTCAAATTTCTGCCTACAGGGTCATGCTCTATCAGATTTCAGAAGAAGTGAGCAGATCAGAATTGAGG
TCTTTTAAGTTTCTTTTGCAAGAGGAAATCTCCAAATGCAAACTGGATGATGACATGAACCTGCTGGATA
TTTTCATAGAGATGGAGAAGAGGGTCATCCTGGGAGAAGGAAAGTTGGACATCCTGAAAAGAGTCTGTGC
CCAAATCAACAAGAGCCTGCTGAAGATAATCAACGACTATGAAGAATTCAGCAAAGAGAGAAGCAGCAGC
CTTGAAGGAAGTCCTGATGAATTTTCAAATGGGGAGGAGTTGTGTGGGGTAATGACAATCTCGGACTCTC
CAAGAGAACAGGATAGTGAATCACAGACTTTGGACAAAGTTTACCAAATGAAAAGCAAACCTCGGGGATA
CTGTCTGATCATCAACAATCACAATTTTGCAAAAGCACGGGAG
