>Addgene plasmid #64632 | Caspase-8 (C360A)-pcw107-V5 | addgene partial sequence | sequence record 110854 | WPRE-R 5'-CATAGCGTAAAAGGAGCAACA-3'
GTAATCCAGAGGTTGATTGTCGACTTAACGCGGTCATTACTACGTAGAATTTAGACCGAGGAGAGGGTTA
GGGATAGGCTTACCACCGGTAACCACTTTGTACAAGAAAGTTGGCAAATCAGAAGGGAAGACAAGTTTTT
TTCTTAGTGTGAAAGTAGGCTGAGGCATCTGTTTCCCCATGTTTTTCTTGTCATCCTTGTTGCTTACTTC
ATAGTTCACTTCAGTCAGGATGGTGAGAATATCATCGCCTCGAGGACATCGCTCTCTCAGGCTCTGGCAA
AGTGACTGGATGTACCAGGTTCCCTCTGCAGGGTTTCGGTAGGAAACACAGTTATTCACAGTGGCCATCC
CCAGCAGAAAGTCAGCCTCATCCGGGATATATCTCGTTTGAGGTGATGATAAATCCATTTCTAAATAGGG
TTGCTCCTCTGAATCAGTCTCAACAGGTATACCTTTCTGGTAGTTATCCCCCTGAGCAGCCTGAATAAAA
AACACTTTGGGTTTTCCAGCAAGGGAAGGGCACTTCAAACCAGTGAACTGAGATGTCAGCTCATAGATGG
GGGCCTCCTGTCCATCAGTGCCATAGATGATGCCCTTGTCTCCATGGGAGAGGATACAGCAGATGAAGCA
GTCCATGTTACTGTGGTCCATGAGTTGGTAGATTTTCAAAATCTCATAGATTTGCTCTACTGTGCAGTCA
TCGT
